Addgene plasmid #211257: pBiT3.1-N_WDR62:1-1518
Purpose: Mammalian expression of full-length human WDR62 isoform 4. N-terminal HiBiT tag.
Depositing lab: Cheryl Arrowsmith. Publication: A Target Class Ligandability Evaluation of WD40 Repeat-Containing Proteins. Ackloo S, Li F, Szewczyk M, Seitova A, Loppnau P, Zeng H, Xu J, Ahmad S, Arnautova YA, Baghaie AJ, Beldar S, Bolotokova A, Centrella PA, Chau I, Clark MA, Cuozzo JW, Dehghani-Tafti S, Disch JS, Dong A, Dumas A, Feng JA, Ghiabi P, Gibson E, Gilmer J, Goldman B, Green SR, Guie MA, Guilinger JP, Harms N, Herasymenko O, Houliston S, Hutchinson A, Kearnes S, Keefe AD, Kimani SW, Kramer T, Kutera M, Kwak HA, Lento C, Li Y, Liu J, Loup J, Machado RAC, Mulhern CJ, Perveen S, Righetto GL, Riley P, Shrestha S, Sigel EA, Silva M, Sintchak MD, Slakman BL, Taylor RD, Thompson J, Torng W, Underkoffler C, von Rechenberg M, Walsh RT, Watson I, Wilson DJ, Wolf E, Yadav M, Yazdi AK, Zhang J, Zhang Y, Santhakumar V, Edwards AM, Barsyte-Lovejoy D, Schapira M, Brown PJ, Halabelian L, Arrowsmith CH. J Med Chem. 2025 Jan 23;68(2):1092-1112. doi: 10.1021/acs.jmedchem.4c02010. Epub 2024 Nov 4. PubMed 39495097.
Backbone
  Vector backbone: pBiT3.1-N
  Backbone manufacturer: Promega
  Vector type: Mammalian Expression
  Selectable markers: Neomycin (select with G418)
Growth in bacteria
  Bacterial resistance: Kanamycin, 50 μg/mL
  Growth temperature: 37°C
  Growth strain: DH5alpha
  Copy number: High Copy
Gene/Insert
  Gene/Insert name: WDR62:M1-H1518
  Species: H. sapiens (human)
  Insert size (bp): 4569
  Mutation: isoform 4. L850S natural VAR_031299. Q1305L natural VAR_055015. G1370S natural VAR_031300. l1385F natural VAR_031301
  Entrez Gene: WDR62 (a.k.a. C19orf14, MCPH2)
  Promoter: CMV
  Tag / fusion protein: MVSGWRLFKKISGSSGGSSG (N terminal on insert)
  Cloning method: Ligation Independent Cloning
  Sequencing primers: 5′ T7; 3′ TTGCTCAGCGGTGGCAGCAG
Resource information
  A portion of this plasmid was derived from a plasmid made by: Mammalian Gene Collection (WDR62)
Terms and licenses: Academic/Nonprofit Terms; Industry Terms: Not Available to Industry
Depositor comments: Please note our next generation sequencing result identified a mixed nucleotide population that would affect amino acid 47 in the insert. Depositor confirms this does not affect function. 5' Cloning Site: Xho1 (not destroyed), 3' Cloning Site: Xba1 (not destroyed).
How to cite: pBiT3.1-N_WDR62:1-1518 was a gift from Cheryl Arrowsmith (Addgene plasmid # 211257 ; http://n2t.net/addgene:211257 ; RRID:Addgene_211257)
