[The description below was written by a language model from this plasmid's Addgene catalogue record and pLannotate feature annotations shown in this document.]
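Description:
pBiT3.1-N_WDR62:1-1518 is a mammalian expression plasmid built on Promega's pBiT3.1-N backbone that produces full-length human WDR62 (isoform 4, residues M1 to H1518) carrying an N-terminal HiBiT tag followed by a short glycine-serine linker. HiBiT is the small peptide of the split NanoLuc system; it complements the larger LgBiT fragment to give luminescence, so the fusion can be quantified or followed in cells and lysates. The 4,569 bp open reading frame, derived from a Mammalian Gene Collection clone, was inserted by ligation-independent cloning between retained XhoI and XbaI sites. It carries four natural variants (L850S, Q1305L, G1370S and L1385F). The repository's sequencing also detected a mixed nucleotide population affecting residue 47, which the depositor states does not affect function.

Expression is driven by the CMV immediate-early enhancer and promoter, followed by a chimeric β-globin/immunoglobulin intron that improves transcript processing and a T7 promoter that also serves as a sequencing primer site. An SV40 polyadenylation signal terminates the transcript. The plasmid replicates at high copy in E. coli from a ColE1/pUC-type origin and is selected with kanamycin through an EM7-driven neo (nptII) gene, which is preceded by a single loxP site. The catalogue lists neomycin/G418 as the mammalian selectable marker, whereas the feature table shows only the bacterial EM7 promoter upstream of neo and annotates a separate SV40 promoter-driven blasticidin S deaminase cassette with a synthetic poly(A) signal, so the two sources differ on mammalian selection. The construct was deposited as part of a study evaluating the ligandability of WD40 repeat proteins. WDR62 itself is a centrosome-associated protein implicated in cortical development.
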