Features (pLannotate 1.2.2; 17 found; start..end, strand, type, name):
     24..105     -  polyA_signal   SV40 poly(A) signal: SV40 polyadenylation signal
    128..211     -  CDS            large T antigen (fragment): large T antigen from SV40 (simian virus 40)
    276..641     +  enhancer       CMV enhancer: human cytomegalovirus immediate early enhancer
    643..842     +  promoter       CMV promoter: human cytomegalovirus (CMV) immediate early promoter
    981..1113    +  intron         chimeric intron: chimera between introns from human β-globin and immunoglobulin heavy chain genes
   1157..1175    +  promoter       T7 promoter: promoter for bacteriophage T7 RNA polymerase
   1250..5818    +  CDS            WDR62: WDR62_HUMAN - Also known as C19orf14. Experimental evidence at protein level: Swiss-Prot protein existence level 1. Required for cerebral cortical development. Plays a role in neuronal proliferation and migration (PubMed:20890278, PubMed:20729831). Plays a role in mother-centriole-dependent centriole duplication; the function seems also to involve CEP152, CDK5RAP2 and CEP63 through a stepwise assembled complex at the centrosome that recruits CDK2 required for centriole duplication (PubMed:26297806). From Homo sapiens (Human).
   5849..5867    +  misc_feature   MCS (fragment): pUC18/19 multiple cloning site
   5916..6037    -  polyA_signal   SV40 poly(A) signal: SV40 polyadenylation signal
   6060..6128    -  CDS            large T antigen (fragment): large T antigen from SV40 (simian virus 40)
   6152..6185    +  protein_bind   loxP: Cre-mediated recombination occurs in the 8-bp core sequence (GCATACAT). Cre recombinase
   6195..6242    +  promoter       EM7 promoter: synthetic bacterial promoter&nbsp
   6274..7065    +  CDS            neo: KKA2_KLEPN - Also known as kan, nptII. Experimental evidence at protein level: Swiss-Prot protein existence level 1. Resistance to kanamycin, neomycin, paromomycin, ribostamycin, butirosin and gentamicin B. From Klebsiella pneumoniae.
   7226..7814    -  rep_origin     ori: high-copy-number ColE1/pMB1/pBR322/pUC origin of replication
   7940..7988    -  polyA_signal   poly(A) signal: synthetic polyadenylation signal
   8012..8410    -  CDS            BSD: blasticidin S deaminase; Aspergillus terreus BSD; confers resistance to blasticidin
   8441..8798    -  promoter       SV40 promoter: SV40 enhancer and early promoter
>Addgene plasmid #211257 | pBiT3.1-N_WDR62:1-1518 | addgene full sequence | sequence record 437062 | Addgene NGS Result
AAGACGCGTTAATTAAGACGTCGGCAGTGAAAAAAATGCTTTATTTGTGAAATTTGTGATGCTATTGCTT
TATTTGTAACCATTATAAGCTGCAATAAACAAGTTAACAACAACAATTGCATTCATTTTATGTTTCAGGT
TCAGGGGGAGGTGTGGGAGGTTTTTTAAAGCAAGTAAAACCTCTACAAATGTGGTATGGCTGATTATGAT
CCGCGGCCGCAATACGTCGACGTTATCAGCTGACTTCGTACGAGAGCCTAGGATTATGGCGCGCCACTAG
TTATTAATAGTAATCAATTACGGGGTCATTAGTTCATAGCCCATATATGGAGTTCCGCGTTACATAACTT
ACGGTAAATGGCCCGCCTGGCTGACCGCCCAACGACCCCCGCCCATTGACGTCAATAATGACGTATGTTC
CCATAGTAACGCCAATAGGGACTTTCCATTGACGTCAATGGGTGGAGTATTTACGGTAAACTGCCCACTT
GGCAGTACATCAAGTGTATCATATGCCAAGTCCGCCCCCTATTGACGTCAATGACGGTAAATGGCCCGCC
TGGCATTATGCCCAGTACATGACCTTACGGGACTTTCCTACTTGGCAGTACATCTACGTATTAGTCATCG
CTATTACCATGGTGATGCGGTTTTGGCAGTACACCAATGGGCGTGGATAGCGGTTTGACTCACGGGGATT
TCCAAGTCTCCACCCCATTGACGTCAATGGGAGTTTGTTTTGGCACCAAAATCAACGGGACTTTCCAAAA
TGTCGTAATAACCCCGCCCCGTTGACGCAAATGGGCGGTAGGCGTGTACGGTGGGAGGTCTATATAAGCA
GAGCTGGTTTAGTGAACCGTCAGATCACTAGAATCTTTATTGCGGTAGTTTATCACAGTTAAATTGCTAA
CGCAGTCAGTGCTTCTGACACAACAGTCTCGAACTTAAGCTGCAGAAGTTGGTCGTGAGGCACTGGGCAG
GTAAGTATCAAGGTTACAAGACAGGTTTAAGGAGACCAATAGAAACTGGGCTTGTCGAGACAGAGAAGAC
TCTTGCGTTTCTGATAGGCACCTATTGGTCTTACTGACATCCACTTTGCCTTTCTCTCCACAGGTGTCCA
CTCCCAGTTCAATTACAGCTCTTAAGGCTAGAGTATTAATACGACTCACTATAGGGGTTAGCGATCGCCA
TGGTGAGCGGCTGGCGGCTGTTCAAGAAGATTAGCGGGAGCTCCGGTGGCTCGAGCGGTATGGCGGCCGT
AGGGTCCGGAGGCTATGCGCGGAACGATGCAGGGGAGAAGCTGCCCTCTGTCATGGCGGGAGTTCCGGCG
CGGRGGGGCCAGTCCTCCCCGCCCCCCGCCCCACCAATCTGCCTACGGCGGCGGACGCGACTCTCGACGG
CCTCCGAGGAGACGGTGCAGAACCGGGTGTCACTCGAGAAGGTGCTTGGCATCACAGCCCAGAACAGCAG
TGGCCTAACCTGTGACCCCGGCACAGGCCATGTGGCCTACCTGGCAGGCTGTGTGGTGGTGATTTTGGAC
CCCAAGGAGAACAAGCAGCAGCACATCTTTAACACCGCCAGGAAGTCTCTCAGTGCTCTGGCCTTCTCCC
CTGATGGGAAGTACATAGTGACAGGGGAGAATGGGCATAGGCCTGCTGTGCGCATCTGGGATGTGGAGGA
GAAGAATCAGGTGGCGGAGATGCTAGGCCACAAGTATGGTGTGGCGTGTGTGGCCTTCTCACCCAATATG
AAGCACATCGTGTCCATGGGCTACCAACATGACATGGTGCTCAACGTCTGGGACTGGAAGAAAGACATCG
TAGTGGCCTCCAACAAGGTATCTTGTAGAGTCATTGCCCTCTCCTTCTCAGAGGACAGCAGCTATTTTGT
CACTGTTGGGAACCGCCATGTGAGGTTCTGGTTCTTGGAAGTCTCCACTGAGACAAAGGTGACGAGCACA
GTGCCCCTTGTAGGGCGCTCGGGCATCCTGGGCGAGCTGCACAACAACATCTTCTGTGGTGTGGCCTGCG
GTCGGGGCCGGATGGCGGGCAGTACCTTCTGTGTGTCCTACTCGGGCCTCCTCTGCCAGTTCAATGAGAA
GAGGGTGCTGGAGAAGTGGATCAACCTGAAGGTCTCCCTGTCTTCCTGCCTCTGTGTCAGCCAGGAGCTC
ATCTTCTGTGGCTGCACAGATGGGATAGTCCGCATCTTCCAGGCCCATAGCCTGCACTACCTCGCCAACC
TGCCCAAGCCACACTACCTTGGGGTAGACGTGGCACAGGGCCTGGAGCCCAGCTTCCTCTTCCACAGGAA
GGCGGAAGCAGTCTACCCAGATACAGTGGCACTGACCTTCGACCCCATCCACCAGTGGCTGTCCTGCGTG
TATAAGGACCACAGCATCTACATCTGGGATGTCAAGGACATCAACAGAGTGGGCAAGGTGTGGTCAGAGC
TCTTCCACAGCTCCTACGTTTGGAACGTGGAGGTGTATCCTGAGTTTGAAGACCAGAGAGCTTGTTTGCC
ATCAGGATCCTTTCTGACTTGTTCTTCAGACAACACCATTCGCTTCTGGAACTTGGACAGCAGCCCTGAT
TCTCACTGGCAGAAAAACATCTTCAGCAATACCCTGCTGAAGGTCGTGTACGTGGAGAATGACATCCAGC
ACCTGCAGGACATGTCACACTTCCCAGACCGGGGGAGCGAGAATGGGACACCCATGGATGTGAAAGCCGG
GGTGCGGGTCATGCAGGTCAGTCCTGACGGCCAGCATTTGGCTTCAGGCGACCGAAGTGGAAATCTGAGG
ATCCACGAGCTGCACTTCATGGACGAGCTGGTCAAGGTGGAGGCCCATGATGCTGAGGTGCTGTGCCTGG
AGTACTCCAAGCCAGAGACGGGGCTGACCTTGCTGGCCTCAGCCAGTCGGGACCGGCTGATCCATGTGCT
GAACGTGGAGAAGAACTACAACCTGGAGCAGACGCTGGATGACCACTCCTCCTCCATCACCGCCATCAAG
TTCGCTGGCAACAGAGACATCCAGATGATCAGCTGTGGGGCTGACAAGAGCATCTACTTTCGCAGTGCCC
AGCAGGGTTCGGATGGACTACACTTTGTCCGTACCCACCACGTAGCAGAGAAAACCACCTTGTATGACAT
GGACATTGACATCACCCAGAAGTACGTGGCCGTGGCCTGCCAGGACCGCAATGTGAGAGTCTACAACACT
GTGAACGGGAAGCAGAAGAAGTGCTACAAGGGCTCCCAGGGTGACGAAGGGTCCTTGCTGAAGGTCCATG
TGGACCCCTCAGGCACCTTCCTGGCCACCAGCTGCTCTGACAAAAGCATCTCAGTGATTGACTTTTACTC
GGGCGAGTGCATTGCCAAGATGTTTGGCCATTCAGAAATTATTACCAGCATGAAGTTCACCTATGACTGT
CATCACTTGATCACAGTATCTGGAGACAGCTGCGTGTTCATCTGGCACCTGGGCCCGGAGATCACCAACT
GCATGAAGCAGCACTTGCTAGAGATTGACCACCGGCAGCAGCAGCAGCACACAAATGACAAGAAGCGGAG
TGGCCACCCCAGGCAGGATACGTATGTGTCCACACCTAGTGAGATTCACTCCCTGAGCCCTGGAGAGCAA
ACAGAGGATGATCTGGAGGAAGAGTGTGAGCCAGAAGAGATGCTGAAGACACCATCCAAAGATAGCTTGG
ATCCAGATCCTCGTTGCCTGCTAACCAACGGCAAGCTGCCACTGTGGGCAAAGCGGCTGCTAGGGGACGA
TGATGTGGCAGATGGCTCGGCCTTCCACGCCAAGCGCAGCTACCAGCCCCACGGCCGCTGGGCAGAGCGG
GCCGGCCAAGAGCCCCTCAAGACCATCCTGGATGCCCAGGACCTGGATTGCTACTTTACCCCCATGAAGC
CCGAGAGTCTGGAGAACTCCATTCTGGATTCACTGGAGCCACAGAGCCTGGCCAGCCTGCTGAGTGAGTC
AGAGAGTCCCCAGGAAGCTGGCCGCGGGCACCCCTCCTTCCTGCCCCAGCAGAAGGAATCATCTGAGGCC
AGTGAGCTCATCCTCTACTCTCTGGAGGCAGAAGTGACAGTCACAGGGACAGACAGCCAGTATTGCAGGA
AGGAGGTGGAGGCCGGGCCTGGAGACCAGCAGGGCGACTCCTACCTCAGGGTGTCCTCCGACAGCCCAAA
GGACCAGAGCCCGCCTGAGGACTCGGGGGAGTCAGAGGCCGACCTGGAGTGCAGCTTCGCAGCCATCCAC
TCCCCAGCTCCGCCTCCTGACCCTGCCCCTCGGTTTGCCACGTCGCTGCCCCATTTCCCAGGATGCGCAG
GTCCCACAGAAGATGAGCTGTCCCTGCCCGAGGGACCCAGCGTCCCCAGCAGCTCCCTACCCCAGACTCC
GGAGCAGGAGAAGTTCCTCCGCCACCACTTTGAGACACTGACTGAGTCCCCCTGCAGAGAGCTCTTCCCC
GCAGCTCTGGGAGACGTGGAGGCCTCTGAAGCTGAAGACCACTTCTTCAACCCACGCCTGAGTATCTCCA
CGCAGTTCCTCTCAAGCCTCCAGAAGGCATCCAGGTTCACCCATACCTTCCCTCCCCGGGCAACCCAGTG
CCTTGTGAAGTCTCCAGAGGTCAAGCTCATGGACCGAGGCGGAAGCCAGCCCAGAGCAGGTACTGGCTAC
GCCTCCCCAGACAGGACCCACGTCCTTGCTGCAGGGAAGGCTGAAGAGACCCTGGAGGCCTGGCGCCCAC
CACCTCCCTGCCTTACGAGCCTGGCGTCCTGTGTCCCTGCTTCCTCCGTGCTGCCCACAGACAGGAATCT
CCCAACGCCCACATCTGCACCCACCCCAGGCCTGGCTCAGGGTGTCCATGCCCCCTCCACCTGTTCCTAC
ATGGAGGCCACTGCCAGCTCCCGTGCCAGGATATCACGCAGCATCTCCCTCGGTGACAGTGAGGGCCCTA
TCGTGGCCACACTGGCCCAGCCCCTCCGTAGGCCATCGTCCGTTGGGGAGCTGGCCTCCTTGGGCCAGGA
GCTTCAGGCCATCACCACCGCGACAACACCCAGTTTGGACAGTGAGGGCCAAGAGCCTGCCCTGCGTTCC
TGGGGCAACCACGAGGCCCGGGCCAACCTGAGACTGACCCTGTCAAGTGCCTGTGATGGGCTCCTGCTGC
CCCCCGTGGATACCCAGCCTGGCGTCACCGTCCCTGCAGTGAGCTTCCCAGCCCCTAGCCCTGTGGAAGA
GAGCGCCCTGAGGCTCCACGGCTCTGCCTTTCGCCCAAGTCTCCCAGCTCCTGAGTCCCCTGGCCTTCCT
GCCCACCCCAGTAACCCCCAGCTTCCAGAGGCCCGGCCTGGCATCCCTGGCAGCACTGCCTCCCTCCTGG
AGCCCACCTCCGGTGCACTTGGTCTGTTCCAGGGCAGCCCTGCCCGCTGGAGTGAGCCCTGGGTGCCGGT
TGAAGCCCTGCCCCCATCTCCCCTTGAGCTGAGCAGGGTGGGGAACATCTTGCACAGGCTGCAGACCACC
TTCCAAGAAGCCCTCGACCTTTACCGTGTGTTGGTCTCCAGTGGCCAGGTGGACACCGGGCAGCAGCAGG
CACGGACTGAGCTGGTCTCCACCTTCCTGTGGATCCACAGCCAGCTGGAGGCTGAATGCCTGGTGGGGAC
TAGTGTGGCCCCAGCCCAGGCTCTGCCCAGCCCAGGACCCCCGTCCCCACCGACGCTGTACCCCCTGGCC
AGCCCAGACCTGCAGGCCCTGCTGGAACACTACTCGGAGCTGCTGGTGCAGGCCGTGCGGAGGAAGGCAC
GGGGGCACTAATCTAGAGGTCAAGCTTCGGGGGTTTAAACCTGCAGGCATGCAAGCTGATTTGGCTGCTG
CCACCGCTGAGCAAGGCCGCTTCGAGCAGACATGATAAGATACATTGATGAGTTTGGACAAACCACAACT
AGAATGCAGTGAAAAAAATGCTTTATTTGTGAAATTTGTGATGCTATTGCTTTATTTGTAACCATTATAA
GCTGCAATAAACAAGTTAACAACAACAATTGCATTCATTTTATGTTTCAGGTTCAGGGGGAGATGTGGGA
GGTTTTTTTAAGCAAGTAAAACCTCTACAAATGTGGTAAAATCTTAATTAAGACTTCTAATATAACTTCG
TATAGCATACATTATACGAAGTTATGGTTCCACTGTTGACAATTAATCATCGGCATAGTATATCGGCATA
GTATAATACGACAAGGTGAGGAACTAAACCCAGGAGGCAGATCATGATTGAACAAGATGGATTGCACGCA
GGTTCTCCGGCCGCTTGGGTGGAGAGGCTATTCGGCTATGACTGGGCACAACAGACAATCGGCTGCTCTG
ATGCCGCCGTGTTCCGGCTGTCAGCGCAGGGGCGCCCGGTTCTTTTTGTCAAGACCGACCTGTCCGGTGC
CCTGAATGAACTGCAGGACGAGGCAGCGCGGCTATCGTGGCTGGCCACGACGGGCGTTCCTTGCGCAGCT
GTGCTCGACGTTGTCACTGAAGCGGGAAGGGACTGGCTGCTATTGGGCGAAGTGCCGGGGCAGGATCTCC
TGTCATCTCACCTTGCTCCTGCCGAGAAAGTATCCATCATGGCTGATGCAATGCGGCGGCTGCATACGCT
TGATCCGGCTACCTGCCCATTCGACCACCAAGCGAAACATCGCATCGAGCGAGCACGTACTCGGATGGAA
GCCGGTCTTGTCGATCAGGATGATCTGGACGAAGAGCATCAGGGGCTCGCGCCAGCCGAACTGTTCGCCA
GGCTCAAGGCGCGCATGCCCGACGGCGAGGATCTCGTCGTGACCCATGGCGATGCCTGCTTGCCGAATAT
CATGGTGGAAAATGGCCGCTTTTCTGGATTCATCGACTGTGGCCGGCTGGGTGTGGCGGACCGCTATCAG
GACATAGCGTTGGCTACCCGTGATATTGCTGAAGAGCTTGGCGGCGAATGGGCTGACCGCTTCCTCGTGC
TTTACGGTATCGCCGCTCCCGATTCGCAGCGCATCGCCTTCTATCGCCTTCTTGACGAGTTCTTCTGATT
CGAAATGACCGACCAAGCGACGCCCAACCGGTATCAGCTCACTCAAAGGCGGTAATACGGTTATCCACAG
AATCAGGGGATAACGCAGGAAAGAACATGTGAGCAAAAGGCCAGCAAAAGGCCAGGAACCGTAAAAAGGC
CGCGTTGCTGGCGTTTTTCCATAGGCTCCGCCCCCCTGACGAGCATCACAAAAATCGACGCTCAAGTCAG
AGGTGGCGAAACCCGACAGGACTATAAAGATACCAGGCGTTTCCCCCTGGAAGCTCCCTCGTGCGCTCTC
CTGTTCCGACCCTGCCGCTTACCGGATACCTGTCCGCCTTTCTCCCTTCGGGAAGCGTGGCGCTTTCTCA
TAGCTCACGCTGTAGGTATCTCAGTTCGGTGTAGGTCGTTCGCTCCAAGCTGGGCTGTGTGCACGAACCC
CCCGTTCAGCCCGACCGCTGCGCCTTATCCGGTAACTATCGTCTTGAGTCCAACCCGGTAAGACACGACT
TATCGCCACTGGCAGCAGCCACTGGTAACAGGATTAGCAGAGCGAGGTATGTAGGCGGTGCTACAGAGTT
CTTGAAGTGGTGGCCTAACTACGGCTACACTAGAAGGACAGTATTTGGTATCTGCGCTCTGCTGAAGCCA
GTTACCTTCGGAAAAAGAGTTGGTAGCTCTTGATCCGGCAAACAAACCACCGCTGGTAGCGGTGGTTTTT
TTGTTTGCAAGCAGCAGATTACGCGCAGAAAAAAAGGATTTCAAGAAGATCCTTTGATCTTTTCTACGGG
GTCTGACGCTCAGTGGAACGAAAACTCACGTTAAGGGATTTTGGTCATGAGATTATCAAAAAGGATCTTC
ACCTAGATCCTTTTATAGTCCGGAATCGTCACACAAAAAACCAACACACAGATGTAATGAAAATAAAGAT
ATTTTATTGCGGCCATCGTGATGGCTAGAGTTTAGCCCTCCCACACATAACCAGAGGGCAGCAATTCACG
AATCCCAACTGCCGTCGGCTGTCCATCACTGTCCTTCACTATGGCTTTGATCCCAGGATGCAGATCGAGA
AGCACCTGTCGGCACCGTCCGCAGGGGCTCAAGATGCCCCTGTTCTCATTTCCGATCGCGACGATACAAG
TCAGGTTGCCAGCTGCCGCAGCAGCAGCAGTGCCCAGCACCACGAGTTCTGCACAAGGTCCCCCAGTAAA
ATGATATACATTGACACCAGTGAAGATGCGGCCGTCGCTAGAGAGAGCTGCGCTGGCGACGCTGTAGTCT
TCAGAGATGGGGATGCTGTTGATTGTAGCCGTTGCTCTTTCAATGAGGGTGGATTCTTCTTGAGACAAAG
GCTTGGCCATGGTGGCGCTAGTGTCAGAAGAATCGAGCTTTTTGCAAAAGCCTAGGCCTCCAAAAAAGCC
TCCTCACTACTTCTGGAATAGCTCAGAGGCCGAGGCGGCCTCGGCCTCTGCATAAATAAAAAAAATTAGT
CAGCCATGGGGCGGAGAATGGGCGGAACTGGGCGGAGTTAGGGGCGGGATGGGCGGAGTTAGGGGCGGGA
CTATGGTTGCTGACTAATTGAGATGCATGCTTTGCATACTTCTGCCTGCTGGGGAGCCTGGGGACTTTCC
ACACCTGGTTGCTGACTAATTGAGATGCATGCTTTGCATACTTCTGCCTGCTGGGGAGCCTGGGGACTTT
CCACACCCTAACTGACACACATTCCACAGCTGGTTCTTTCCGCCTCAGAAGGTACCTAACCAAGTTCCTC
TTTCAGAGGTTATTTCAGGCCATGGTGCTGCGC
